Addgene plasmid #157643: pDH008
Purpose: sMHT-113 fused to CheY only
Depositing lab: Jonathan Silberg. Depositing organization: Rice University. Publication: A Split Methyl Halide Transferase AND Gate That Reports by Synthesizing an Indicator Gas. Fulk EM, Huh D, Atkinson JT, Lie M, Masiello CA, Silberg JJ. ACS Synth Biol. 2020 Nov 20;9(11):3104-3113. doi: 10.1021/acssynbio.0c00355. Epub 2020 Oct 26. PubMed 33104325.
Backbone
  Vector backbone: pET28b
  Total vector size (bp): 7407
  Vector type: Bacterial Expression
Growth in bacteria
  Bacterial resistance: Kanamycin, 50 μg/mL
  Growth temperature: 37°C
  Growth strain: DH5alpha
  Copy number: Low Copy
Gene/Insert 1
  Gene/Insert name: sMHT(1-113)
Gene/Insert 2
  Gene/Insert name: CheY-sMHT(1-114)
Terms and licenses: Academic/Nonprofit Terms; Industry Terms: Not Available to Industry
How to cite: pDH008 was a gift from Jonathan Silberg (Addgene plasmid # 157643 ; http://n2t.net/addgene:157643 ; RRID:Addgene_157643)
