[The description below was written by a language model from this plasmid's Addgene catalogue record and pLannotate feature annotations shown in this document.]
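Description:
pDH008 is a bacterial expression plasmid built on the pET28b backbone, about 7.4 kb, that encodes the two halves of a split methyl halide transferase (sMHT) cut after residue 113, with only one half fused to a partner protein. It replicates in E. coli from the pBR322-type ColE1 origin together with rop and bom, consistent with its low-copy listing, and also carries an f1 origin. Selection is with kanamycin. The feature tables show two copies of the aph(3')-Ia gene: the backbone copy, and a second one lying between the two expression units behind a fragment of the constitutive J23119 promoter.

The payload is two separate T7 promoter/lac operator units, each with a T7 gene 10 ribosome binding site, repressed by the plasmid-borne lacI and therefore IPTG-inducible in a host supplying T7 RNA polymerase. The first unit keeps the pET28 N-terminal leader (His-tag region, thrombin site, T7 tag) ahead of the N-terminal MHT fragment, catalogued as sMHT(1-113). The second encodes Thermotoga maritima CheY followed by the other MHT fragment, a C-terminal His tag and the T7 terminator. The catalogue names this insert CheY-sMHT(1-114), which probably denotes the C-terminal portion beginning at residue 114, though the record does not clarify this. The MHT pieces are annotated only by similarity to Arabidopsis HOL1/HOL2 methyltransferases, so the source organism is not stated.

Given the stated purpose ("fused to CheY only") and the associated work on a split-MHT AND gate that reports by producing an indicator gas, this plasmid most likely serves as a control lacking the interacting partner on the other fragment, testing whether assisted fragment association is needed for activity. The depositor and sequencing-derived records agree in feature content, differing by a few bases and in their start points.
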