Features (pLannotate 1.2.2; 29 found; start..end, strand, type, name):
     11..60      +  CDS            SET1 (fragment): solubility-enhancement tag derived from T7 phage gene 10B
     68..115     +  terminator     T7 terminator: transcription terminator for bacteriophage T7 RNA polymerase
    152..607     +  rep_origin     f1 ori (sequence partly withheld): f1 bacteriophage origin of replication; arrow indicates direction of (+) strand synthesis
    634..691     +  promoter       AmpR promoter (fragment): bla
    700..1515    -  CDS            KanR: aminoglycoside phosphotransferase; aph(3')-Ia; confers resistance to kanamycin in bacteria or G418 (Geneticin®) in eukaryotes
   1637..2225    +  rep_origin     ori: high-copy-number ColE1/pMB1/pBR322/pUC origin of replication
   2411..2553    -  misc_feature   bom: basis of mobility region from pBR322
   2655..2846    -  CDS            rop: Rop protein, which maintains plasmids at low copy number; rop
   2863..3243    +  CDS            YPB1_ECOLX: Protein predicted: Swiss-Prot protein existence level 4. From Escherichia coli.
   3315..3606    -  CDS            TcR (fragment): tetracycline efflux protein; tet; confers resistance to tetracycline
   3621..3642    -  protein_bind   CAP binding site: CAP binding activates transcription in the presence of cAMP. E. coli catabolite activator protein
   3655..4737    -  CDS            lacI: lac repressor; lacI; The lac repressor binds to the lac operator to inhibit transcription in E. coli. This inhibition can be relieved by adding lactose or isopropyl-β-D-thiogalactopyranoside (IPTG).
   4738..4815    -  promoter       lacI promoter: lacI
   4823..5102    -  CDS            TcR (fragment): tetracycline efflux protein; tet; confers resistance to tetracycline
   5124..5142    +  promoter       T7 promoter: promoter for bacteriophage T7 RNA polymerase
   5143..5167    +  protein_bind   lac operator: The lac repressor binds to the lac operator to inhibit transcription in E. coli. This inhibition can be relieved by adding lactose or isopropyl-β-D-thiogalactopyranoside (IPTG). lac repressor encoded by lacI
   5182..5204    +  RBS            RBS: efficient ribosome binding site from bacteriophage T7 gene 10 (Olins and Rangwala, 1989)
   5223..5239    +  CDS            capTEV™ (fragment): composite tag for in vivo biotinylation, TEV protease cleavage, and 6xHis tagging
   5250..5267    +  CDS            thrombin site: thrombin recognition and cleavage site
   5271..5303    +  CDS            T7 tag (gene 10 leader): leader peptide from bacteriophage T7 gene 10 promotes efficient translation in E. coli
   5364..5651    +  CDS            HOL1 (fragment): HOL1_ARATH - Experimental evidence at protein level: Swiss-Prot protein existence level 1. S-adenosyl-L-methionine-dependent methyltransferase. Involved in glucosinolate metabolism and defense against phytopathogens. Highly reactive to thiocyanate (NCS(-)) derived from myrosinase-mediated hydrolysis of glucosinolates upon tissue damage. From Arabidopsis thaliana (Mouse-ear cress).
   5664..5692    +  promoter       J23119 promoter (fragment): bacterial promoter (Registry of Standard Biological Parts BBa J23119)
   5708..6523    +  CDS            KanR: aminoglycoside phosphotransferase; aph(3')-Ia; confers resistance to kanamycin in bacteria or G418 (Geneticin®) in eukaryotes
   6531..6549    +  promoter       T7 promoter: promoter for bacteriophage T7 RNA polymerase
   6550..6574    +  protein_bind   lac operator: The lac repressor binds to the lac operator to inhibit transcription in E. coli. This inhibition can be relieved by adding lactose or isopropyl-β-D-thiogalactopyranoside (IPTG). lac repressor encoded by lacI
   6589..6611    +  RBS            RBS: efficient ribosome binding site from bacteriophage T7 gene 10 (Olins and Rangwala, 1989)
   6619..6978    +  CDS            cheY: CHEY_THEMA - Experimental evidence at protein level: Swiss-Prot protein existence level 1. Involved in the transmission of sensory signals from the chemoreceptors to the flagellar motors. CheY seems to regulate the clockwise (CW) rotation (By similarity). From Thermotoga maritima (strain ATCC 43589 / DSM 3109 / JCM 10099 / NBRC 100826 / MSB8).
   7036..7371    +  CDS            HOL2 (fragment): HOL2_ARATH - Experimental evidence at protein level: Swiss-Prot protein existence level 1. S-adenosyl-L-methionine-dependent methyltransferase. Involved in glucosinolate metabolism and defense against phytopathogens (By similarity). From Arabidopsis thaliana (Mouse-ear cress).
   7391..1       +  CDS            9xHis (fragment) (across the origin): 9xHis affinity tag
>Addgene plasmid #157643 | pDH008 | depositor full sequence | sequence record 318874 | pDH008 sequence 7407 bps
CTGAGATCCGGCTGCTAACAAAGCCCGAAAGGAAGCTGAGTTGGCTGCTGCCACCGCTGAGCAATAACTA
GCATAACCCCTTGGGGCCTCTAAACGGGTCTTGAGGGGTTTTTTGCTGAAAGGAGGAACTATATCCGGAT
TGGCGAATGGG
[124 nt withheld, positions 152-275]
C
[91 nt withheld, positions 277-367]
A
[49 nt withheld, positions 369-417]
CCTTTGACGTTGGAGTCCACGTTCTTT
[37 nt withheld, positions 445-481]
ACCCTATCTCGGTCTATTCTTTTGATTTATAAGGGATTTTGCCGATTTCGGCCTATTGGTTAAAAAATGA
GCTGATTTAACAAAAATTTAACGCGAATTTTAACAAAATATTAACGTTTACAATTTCAGGTGGCACTTTT
CGGGGAAATGTGCGCGGAACCCCTATTTGTTTATTTTTCTAAATACATTCAAATATGTATCCGCTCATGA
ATTAATTCTTAGAAAAACTCATCGAGCATCAAATGAAACTGCAATTTATTCATATCAGGATTATCAATAC
CATATTTTTGAAAAAGCCGTTTCTGTAATGAAGGAGAAAACTCACCGAGGCAGTTCCATAGGATGGCAAG
ATCCTGGTATCGGTCTGCGATTCCGACTCGTCCAACATCAATACAACCTATTAATTTCCCCTCGTCAAAA
ATAAGGTTATCAAGTGAGAAATCACCATGAGTGACGACTGAATCCGGTGAGAATGGCAAAAGTTTATGCA
TTTCTTTCCAGACTTGTTCAACAGGCCAGCCATTACGCTCGTCATCAAAATCACTCGCATCAACCAAACC
GTTATTCATTCGTGATTGCGCCTGAGCGAGACGAAATACGCGATCGCTGTTAAAAGGACAATTACAAACA
GGAATCGAATGCAACCGGCGCAGGAACACTGCCAGCGCATCAACAATATTTTCACCTGAATCAGGATATT
CTTCTAATACCTGGAATGCTGTTTTCCCGGGGATCGCAGTGGTGAGTAACCATGCATCATCAGGAGTACG
GATAAAATGCTTGATGGTCGGAAGAGGCATAAATTCCGTCAGCCAGTTTAGTCTGACCATCTCATCTGTA
ACATCATTGGCAACGCTACCTTTGCCATGTTTCAGAAACAACTCTGGCGCATCGGGCTTCCCATACAATC
GATAGATTGTCGCACCTGATTGCCCGACATTATCGCGAGCCCATTTATACCCATATAAATCAGCATCCAT
GTTGGAATTTAATCGCGGCCTAGAGCAAGACGTTTCCCGTTGAATATGGCTCATAACACCCCTTGTATTA
CTGTTTATGTAAGCAGACAGTTTTATTGTTCATGACCAAAATCCCTTAACGTGAGTTTTCGTTCCACTGA
GCGTCAGACCCCGTAGAAAAGATCAAAGGATCTTCTTGAGATCCTTTTTTTCTGCGCGTAATCTGCTGCT
TGCAAACAAAAAAACCACCGCTACCAGCGGTGGTTTGTTTGCCGGATCAAGAGCTACCAACTCTTTTTCC
GAAGGTAACTGGCTTCAGCAGAGCGCAGATACCAAATACTGTCCTTCTAGTGTAGCCGTAGTTAGGCCAC
CACTTCAAGAACTCTGTAGCACCGCCTACATACCTCGCTCTGCTAATCCTGTTACCAGTGGCTGCTGCCA
GTGGCGATAAGTCGTGTCTTACCGGGTTGGACTCAAGACGATAGTTACCGGATAAGGCGCAGCGGTCGGG
CTGAACGGGGGGTTCGTGCACACAGCCCAGCTTGGAGCGAACGACCTACACCGAACTGAGATACCTACAG
CGTGAGCTATGAGAAAGCGCCACGCTTCCCGAAGGGAGAAAGGCGGACAGGTATCCGGTAAGCGGCAGGG
TCGGAACAGGAGAGCGCACGAGGGAGCTTCCAGGGGGAAACGCCTGGTATCTTTATAGTCCTGTCGGGTT
TCGCCACCTCTGACTTGAGCGTCGATTTTTGTGATGCTCGTCAGGGGGGCGGAGCCTATGGAAAAACGCC
AGCAACGCGGCCTTTTTACGGTTCCTGGCCTTTTGCTGGCCTTTTGCTCACATGTTCTTTCCTGCGTTAT
CCCCTGATTCTGTGGATAACCGTATTACCGCCTTTGAGTGAGCTGATACCGCTCGCCGCAGCCGAACGAC
CGAGCGCAGCGAGTCAGTGAGCGAGGAAGCGGAAGAGCGCCTGATGCGGTATTTTCTCCTTACGCATCTG
TGCGGTATTTCACACCGCATATATGGTGCACTCTCAGTACAATCTGCTCTGATGCCGCATAGTTAAGCCA
GTATACACTCCGCTATCGCTACGTGACTGGGTCATGGCTGCGCCCCGACACCCGCCAACACCCGCTGACG
CGCCCTGACGGGCTTGTCTGCTCCCGGCATCCGCTTACAGACAAGCTGTGACCGTCTCCGGGAGCTGCAT
GTGTCAGAGGTTTTCACCGTCATCACCGAAACGCGCGAGGCAGCTGCGGTAAAGCTCATCAGCGTGGTCG
TGAAGCGATTCACAGATGTCTGCCTGTTCATCCGCGTCCAGCTCGTTGAGTTTCTCCAGAAGCGTTAATG
TCTGGCTTCTGATAAAGCGGGCCATGTTAAGGGCGGTTTTTTCCTGTTTGGTCACTGATGCCTCCGTGTA
AGGGGGATTTCTGTTCATGGGGGTAATGATACCGATGAAACGAGAGAGGATGCTCACGATACGGGTTACT
GATGATGAACATGCCCGGTTACTGGAACGTTGTGAGGGTAAACAACTGGCGGTATGGATGCGGCGGGACC
AGAGAAAAATCACTCAGGGTCAATGCCAGCGCTTCGTTAATACAGATGTAGGTGTTCCACAGGGTAGCCA
GCAGCATCCTGCGATGCAGATCCGGAACATAATGGTGCAGGGCGCTGACTTCCGCGTTTCCAGACTTTAC
GAAACACGGAAACCGAAGACCATTCATGTTGTTGCTCAGGTCGCAGACGTTTTGCAGCAGCAGTCGCTTC
ACGTTCGCTCGCGTATCGGTGATTCATTCTGCTAACCAGTAAGGCAACCCCGCCAGCCTAGCCGGGTCCT
CAACGACAGGAGCACGATCATGCGCACCCGTGGGGCCGCCATGCCGGCGATAATGGCCTGCTTCTCGCCG
AAACGTTTGGTGGCGGGACCAGTGACGAAGGCTTGAGCGAGGGCGTGCAAGATTCCGAATACCGCAAGCG
ACAGGCCGATCATCGTCGCGCTCCAGCGAAAGCGGTCCTCGCCGAAAATGACCCAGAGCGCTGCCGGCAC
CTGTCCTACGAGTTGCATGATAAAGAAGACAGTCATAAGTGCGGCGACGATAGTCATGCCCCGCGCCCAC
CGGAAGGAGCTGACTGGGTTGAAGGCTCTCAAGGGCATCGGTCGAGATCCCGGTGCCTAATGAGTGAGCT
AACTTACATTAATTGCGTTGCGCTCACTGCCCGCTTTCCAGTCGGGAAACCTGTCGTGCCAGCTGCATTA
ATGAATCGGCCAACGCGCGGGGAGAGGCGGTTTGCGTATTGGGCGCCAGGGTGGTTTTTCTTTTCACCAG
TGAGACGGGCAACAGCTGATTGCCCTTCACCGCCTGGCCCTGAGAGAGTTGCAGCAAGCGGTCCACGCTG
GTTTGCCCCAGCAGGCGAAAATCCTGTTTGATGGTGGTTAACGGCGGGATATAACATGAGCTGTCTTCGG
TATCGTCGTATCCCACTACCGAGATATCCGCACCAACGCGCAGCCCGGACTCGGTAATGGCGCGCATTGC
GCCCAGCGCCATCTGATCGTTGGCAACCAGCATCGCAGTGGGAACGATGCCCTCATTCAGCATTTGCATG
GTTTGTTGAAAACCGGACATGGCACTCCAGTCGCCTTCCCGTTCCGCTATCGGCTGAATTTGATTGCGAG
TGAGATATTTATGCCAGCCAGCCAGACGCAGACGCGCCGAGACAGAACTTAATGGGCCCGCTAACAGCGC
GATTTGCTGGTGACCCAATGCGACCAGATGCTCCACGCCCAGTCGCGTACCGTCTTCATGGGAGAAAATA
ATACTGTTGATGGGTGTCTGGTCAGAGACATCAAGAAATAACGCCGGAACATTAGTGCAGGCAGCTTCCA
CAGCAATGGCATCCTGGTCATCCAGCGGATAGTTAATGATCAGCCCACTGACGCGTTGCGCGAGAAGATT
GTGCACCGCCGCTTTACAGGCTTCGACGCCGCTTCGTTCTACCATCGACACCACCACGCTGGCACCCAGT
TGATCGGCGCGAGATTTAATCGCCGCGACAATTTGCGACGGCGCGTGCAGGGCCAGACTGGAGGTGGCAA
CGCCAATCAGCAACGACTGTTTGCCCGCCAGTTGTTGTGCCACGCGGTTGGGAATGTAATTCAGCTCCGC
CATCGCCGCTTCCACTTTTTCCCGCGTTTTCGCAGAAACGTGGCTGGCCTGGTTCACCACGCGGGAAACG
GTCTGATAAGAGACACCGGCATACTCTGCGACATCGTATAACGTTACTGGTTTCACATTCACCACCCTGA
ATTGACTCTCTTCCGGGCGCTATCATGCCATACCGCGAAAGGTTTTGCGCCATTCGATGGTGTCCGGGAT
CTCGACGCTCTCCCTTATGCGACTCCTGCATTAGGAAGCAGCCCAGTAGTAGGTTGAGGCCGTTGAGCAC
CGCCGCCGCAAGGAATGGTGCATGCAAGGAGATGGCGCCCAACAGTCCCCCGGCCACGGGGCCTGCCACC
ATACCCACGCCGAAACAAGCGCTCATGAGCCCGAAGTGGCGAGCCCGATCTTCCCCATCGGTGATGTCGG
CGATATAGGCGCCAGCAACCGCACCTGTGGCGCCGGTGATGCCGGCCACGATGCGTCCGGCGTAGAGGAT
CGAGATCTCGATCCCGCGAAATTAATACGACTCACTATAGGGGAATTGTGAGCGGATAACAATTCCCCTC
TAGAAATAATTTTGTTTAACTTTAAGAAGGAGATATACCATGGGCAGCAGCCATCATCATCATCATCACA
GCAGCGGCCTGGTGCCGCGCGGCAGCCATATGGCTAGCATGACTGGTGGACAGCAAATGGGTGCGGGATC
CATGAGCACCGTGGCGAACATTGCGCCGGTGTTTACCGGCGATTGCAAAACCATTCCGACCCCGGAAGAA
TGCGCGACCTTTCTGTATAAAGTGGTGAACAGCGGCGGCTGGGAAAAATGCTGGGTGGAAGAAGTGATTC
CGTGGGATCTGGGCGTGCCGACCCCGCTGGTGCTGCATCTGGTGAAAAACAACGCGCTGCCGAACGGCAA
AGGCCTGGTGCCGGGCTGCGGCGGCGGCTATGATGTGGTGGCGATGGCGAACCCGGAACGCTTTATGGTG
GGCCTGGATATTAGCGAAAACGCGCTGAAAAAAGCGCGCGAAACCTTTAGCACCATGCCGTAATGATTTA
CGGCTAGCTCAGTCCTAGGTATAGTGCTAGCAGGAGGTGTACTAGTATGAGCCATATTCAACGGGAAACG
TCTTGCTCTAGGCCGCGATTAAATTCCAACATGGATGCTGATTTATATGGGTATAAATGGGCTCGCGATA
ATGTCGGGCAATCAGGTGCGACAATCTATCGATTGTATGGGAAGCCCGATGCGCCAGAGTTGTTTCTGAA
ACATGGCAAAGGTAGCGTTGCCAATGATGTTACAGATGAGATGGTCAGACTAAACTGGCTGACGGAATTT
ATGCCTCTTCCGACCATCAAGCATTTTATCCGTACTCCTGATGATGCATGGTTACTCACCACTGCGATCC
CCGGGAAAACAGCATTCCAGGTATTAGAAGAATATCCTGATTCAGGTGAAAATATTGTTGATGCGCTGGC
AGTGTTCCTGCGCCGGTTGCATTCGATTCCTGTTTGTAATTGTCCTTTTAACAGCGATCGCGTATTTCGT
CTCGCTCAGGCGCAATCACGAATGAATAACGGTTTGGTTGATGCGAGTGATTTTGATGACGAGCGTAATG
GCTGGCCTGTTGAACAAGTCTGGAAAGAAATGCATAAACTTTTGCCATTCTCACCGGATTCAGTCGTCAC
TCATGGTGATTTCTCACTTGATAACCTTATTTTTGACGAGGGGAAATTAATAGGTTGTATTGATGTTGGA
CGAGTCGGAATCGCAGACCGATACCAGGATCTTGCCATCCTATGGAACTGCCTCGGTGAGTTTTCTCCTT
CATTACAGAAACGGCTTTTTCAAAAATATGGTATTGATAATCCTGATATGAATAAATTGCAGTTTCATTT
GATGCTCGATGAGTTTTTCTAACTGCAGTTAATACGACTCACTATAGGGGAATTGTGAGCGGATAACAAT
TCCCCTCAAGAAATAATTTTGTTTAACTTTAAGAAGGAGATATACATATGGGAAAGAGAGTTTTGATAGT
CGATGATGCAGCGTTCATGAGGATGATGTTGAAAGATATCATCACAAAAGCGGGATACGAAGTTGCAGGG
GAAGCAACAAACGGTCGTGAAGCCGTTGAAAAATACAAGGAACTCAAACCGGACATCGTCACGATGGACA
TCACCATGCCGGAGATGAACGGTATCGATGCGATCAAAGAGATCATGAAGATCGACCCCAACGCAAAGAT
CATCGTCTGCAGTGCCATGGGACAGCAGGCAATGGTCATAGAAGCTATAAAAGCTGGAGCGAAAGACTTC
ATTGTGAAACCCTTCCAGCCTTCCAGGGTGGTAGAGGCTCTCAACAAGGTTTCGAAGGGTGCTTCTGGTG
GTGGTTCTTCTGGTGGTCACATGGCGGCCGCAAACAGCAGCTGCTTTAGCTTTGTGAAAGAAGATGTGTT
TACCTGGCGCCCGGAACAGCCGTTTGATTTTATTTTTGATTATGTGTTTTTTTGCGCGATTGATCCGAAA
ATGCGCCCGGCGTGGGGCAAAGCGATGTATGAACTGCTGAAACCGGATGGCGAACTGATTACCCTGATGT
ATCCGATTACCAACCATGAAGGCGGCCCGCCGTTTAGCGTGAGCGAAAGCGAATATGAAAAAGTGCTGGT
GCCGCTGGGCTTTAAACAGCTGAGCCTGGAAGATTATAGCGATCTGGCGGTGGAACCGCGCAAAGGCAAA
GAAAAACTGGCGCGCTGGAAAAAAATGAACAACTAAAAGCTTACTCGAGCACCACCACCACCACCA
