Features (pLannotate 1.2.2; 29 found; start..end, strand, type, name):
      1..19      +  promoter       T7 promoter: promoter for bacteriophage T7 RNA polymerase
     20..44      +  protein_bind   lac operator: The lac repressor binds to the lac operator to inhibit transcription in E. coli. This inhibition can be relieved by adding lactose or isopropyl-β-D-thiogalactopyranoside (IPTG). lac repressor encoded by lacI
     59..81      +  RBS            RBS: efficient ribosome binding site from bacteriophage T7 gene 10 (Olins and Rangwala, 1989)
     89..448     +  CDS            cheY: CHEY_THEMA - Experimental evidence at protein level: Swiss-Prot protein existence level 1. Involved in the transmission of sensory signals from the chemoreceptors to the flagellar motors. CheY seems to regulate the clockwise (CW) rotation (By similarity). From Thermotoga maritima (strain ATCC 43589 / DSM 3109 / JCM 10099 / NBRC 100826 / MSB8).
    506..841     +  CDS            HOL2 (fragment): HOL2_ARATH - Experimental evidence at protein level: Swiss-Prot protein existence level 1. S-adenosyl-L-methionine-dependent methyltransferase. Involved in glucosinolate metabolism and defense against phytopathogens (By similarity). From Arabidopsis thaliana (Mouse-ear cress).
    861..878     +  CDS            9xHis (fragment): 9xHis affinity tag
    888..937     +  CDS            SET1 (fragment): solubility-enhancement tag derived from T7 phage gene 10B
    945..992     +  terminator     T7 terminator: transcription terminator for bacteriophage T7 RNA polymerase
   1029..1457    +  rep_origin     f1 ori (sequence partly withheld): f1 bacteriophage origin of replication; arrow indicates direction of (+) strand synthesis
   1510..1567    +  promoter       AmpR promoter (fragment): bla
   1576..2391    -  CDS            KanR: aminoglycoside phosphotransferase; aph(3')-Ia; confers resistance to kanamycin in bacteria or G418 (Geneticin®) in eukaryotes
   2513..3101    +  rep_origin     ori: high-copy-number ColE1/pMB1/pBR322/pUC origin of replication
   3287..3426    -  misc_feature   bom: basis of mobility region from pBR322
   3528..3719    -  CDS            rop: Rop protein, which maintains plasmids at low copy number; rop
   3736..4116    +  CDS            YPB1_ECOLX: Protein predicted: Swiss-Prot protein existence level 4. From Escherichia coli.
   4188..4479    -  CDS            TcR (fragment): tetracycline efflux protein; tet; confers resistance to tetracycline
   4494..4515    -  protein_bind   CAP binding site: CAP binding activates transcription in the presence of cAMP. E. coli catabolite activator protein
   4528..5610    -  CDS            lacI: lac repressor; lacI; The lac repressor binds to the lac operator to inhibit transcription in E. coli. This inhibition can be relieved by adding lactose or isopropyl-β-D-thiogalactopyranoside (IPTG).
   5611..5688    -  promoter       lacI promoter: lacI
   5696..5975    -  CDS            TcR (fragment): tetracycline efflux protein; tet; confers resistance to tetracycline
   5997..6015    +  promoter       T7 promoter: promoter for bacteriophage T7 RNA polymerase
   6016..6040    +  protein_bind   lac operator: The lac repressor binds to the lac operator to inhibit transcription in E. coli. This inhibition can be relieved by adding lactose or isopropyl-β-D-thiogalactopyranoside (IPTG). lac repressor encoded by lacI
   6055..6077    +  RBS            RBS: efficient ribosome binding site from bacteriophage T7 gene 10 (Olins and Rangwala, 1989)
   6096..6112    +  CDS            capTEV™ (fragment): composite tag for in vivo biotinylation, TEV protease cleavage, and 6xHis tagging
   6123..6140    +  CDS            thrombin site: thrombin recognition and cleavage site
   6144..6176    +  CDS            T7 tag (gene 10 leader): leader peptide from bacteriophage T7 gene 10 promotes efficient translation in E. coli
   6237..6524    +  CDS            HOL1 (fragment): HOL1_ARATH - Experimental evidence at protein level: Swiss-Prot protein existence level 1. S-adenosyl-L-methionine-dependent methyltransferase. Involved in glucosinolate metabolism and defense against phytopathogens. Highly reactive to thiocyanate (NCS(-)) derived from myrosinase-mediated hydrolysis of glucosinolates upon tissue damage. From Arabidopsis thaliana (Mouse-ear cress).
   6537..6557    +  promoter       J23119(SpeI) promoter (fragment): bacterial promoter (Registry of Standard Biological Parts BBa J23119) modified to end with an SpeI site
   6581..7395    +  CDS            KanR (fragment): aminoglycoside phosphotransferase; aph(3')-Ia; confers resistance to kanamycin in bacteria or G418 (Geneticin®) in eukaryotes
>Addgene plasmid #157643 | pDH008 | addgene full sequence | sequence record 327984 | Addgene NGS Result
TAATACGACTCACTATAGGGGAATTGTGAGCGGATAACAATTCCCCTCAAGAAATAATTTTGTTTAACTT
TAAGAAGGAGATATACATATGGGAAAGAGAGTTTTGATAGTCGATGATGCAGCGTTCATGAGGATGATGT
TGAAAGATATCATCACAAAAGCGGGATACGAAGTTGCAGGGGAAGCAACAAACGGTCGTGAAGCCGTTGA
AAAATACAAGGAACTCAAACCGGACATCGTCACGATGGACATCACCATGCCGGAGATGAACGGTATCGAT
GCGATCAAAGAGATCATGAAGATCGACCCCAACGCAAAGATCATCGTCTGCAGTGCCATGGGACAGCAGG
CAATGGTCATAGAAGCTATAAAAGCTGGAGCGAAAGACTTCATTGTGAAACCCTTCCAGCCTTCCAGGGT
GGTAGAGGCTCTCAACAAGGTTTCGAAGGGTGCTTCTGGTGGTGGTTCTTCTGGTGGTCACATGGCGGCC
GCAAACAGCAGCTGCTTTAGCTTTGTGAAAGAAGATGTGTTTACCTGGCGCCCGGAACAGCCGTTTGATT
TTATTTTTGATTATGTGTTTTTTTGCGCGATTGATCCGAAAATGCGCCCGGCGTGGGGCAAAGCGATGTA
TGAACTGCTGAAACCGGATGGCGAACTGATTACCCTGATGTATCCGATTACCAACCATGAAGGCGGCCCG
CCGTTTAGCGTGAGCGAAAGCGAATATGAAAAAGTGCTGGTGCCGCTGGGCTTTAAACAGCTGAGCCTGG
AAGATTATAGCGATCTGGCGGTGGAACCGCGCAAAGGCAAAGAAAAACTGGCGCGCTGGAAAAAAATGAA
CAACTAAAAGCTTACTCGAGCACCACCACCACCACCACTGAGATCCGGCTGCTAACAAAGCCCGAAAGGA
AGCTGAGTTGGCTGCTGCCACCGCTGAGCAATAACTAGCATAACCCCTTGGGGCCTCTAAACGGGTCTTG
AGGGGTTTTTTGCTGAAAGGAGGAACTATATCCGGATTGGCGAATGGG
[124 nt withheld, positions 1029-1152]
C
[91 nt withheld, positions 1154-1244]
A
[49 nt withheld, positions 1246-1294]
CCTTTGACGTTGGAGTCCACGTTCTTT
[37 nt withheld, positions 1322-1358]
ACCCTATCTCGGTCTATTCTTTTGATTTATAAGGGATTTTGCCGATTTCGGCCTATTGGTTAAAAAATGA
GCTGATTTAACAAAAATTTAACGCGAATTTTAACAAAATATTAACGCTTACAATTTAGGTGGCACTTTTC
GGGGAAATGTGCGCGGAACCCCTATTTGTTTATTTTTCTAAATACATTCAAATATGTATCCGCTCATGAA
TTAATTCTTAGAAAAACTCATCGAGCATCAAATGAAACTGCAATTTATTCATATCAGGATTATCAATACC
ATATTTTTGAAAAAGCCGTTTCTGTAATGAAGGAGAAAACTCACCGAGGCAGTTCCATAGGATGGCAAGA
TCCTGGTATCGGTCTGCGATTCCGACTCGTCCAACATCAATACAACCTATTAATTTCCCCTCGTCAAAAA
TAAGGTTATCAAGTGAGAAATCACCATGAGTGACGACTGAATCCGGTGAGAATGGCAAAAGTTTATGCAT
TTCTTTCCAGACTTGTTCAACAGGCCAGCCATTACGCTCGTCATCAAAATCACTCGCATCAACCAAACCG
TTATTCATTCGTGATTGCGCCTGAGCGAGACGAAATACGCGATCGCTGTTAAAAGGACAATTACAAACAG
GAATCGAATGCAACCGGCGCAGGAACACTGCCAGCGCATCAACAATATTTTCACCTGAATCAGGATATTC
TTCTAATACCTGGAATGCTGTTTTCCCGGGGATCGCAGTGGTGAGTAACCATGCATCATCAGGAGTACGG
ATAAAATGCTTGATGGTCGGAAGAGGCATAAATTCCGTCAGCCAGTTTAGTCTGACCATCTCATCTGTAA
CATCATTGGCAACGCTACCTTTGCCATGTTTCAGAAACAACTCTGGCGCATCGGGCTTCCCATACAATCG
ATAGATTGTCGCACCTGATTGCCCGACATTATCGCGAGCCCATTTATACCCATATAAATCAGCATCCATG
TTGGAATTTAATCGCGGCCTAGAGCAAGACGTTTCCCGTTGAATATGGCTCATAACACCCCTTGTATTAC
TGTTTATGTAAGCAGACAGTTTTATTGTTCATGACCAAAATCCCTTAACGTGAGTTTTCGTTCCACTGAG
CGTCAGACCCCGTAGAAAAGATCAAAGGATCTTCTTGAGATCCTTTTTTTCTGCGCGTAATCTGCTGCTT
GCAAACAAAAAAACCACCGCTACCAGCGGTGGTTTGTTTGCCGGATCAAGAGCTACCAACTCTTTTTCCG
AAGGTAACTGGCTTCAGCAGAGCGCAGATACCAAATACTGTCCTTCTAGTGTAGCCGTAGTTAGGCCACC
ACTTCAAGAACTCTGTAGCACCGCCTACATACCTCGCTCTGCTAATCCTGTTACCAGTGGCTGCTGCCAG
TGGCGATAAGTCGTGTCTTACCGGGTTGGACTCAAGACGATAGTTACCGGATAAGGCGCAGCGGTCGGGC
TGAACGGGGGGTTCGTGCACACAGCCCAGCTTGGAGCGAACGACCTACACCGAACTGAGATACCTACAGC
GTGAGCTATGAGAAAGCGCCACGCTTCCCGAAGGGAGAAAGGCGGACAGGTATCCGGTAAGCGGCAGGGT
CGGAACAGGAGAGCGCACGAGGGAGCTTCCAGGGGGAAACGCCTGGTATCTTTATAGTCCTGTCGGGTTT
CGCCACCTCTGACTTGAGCGTCGATTTTTGTGATGCTCGTCAGGGGGGCGGAGCCTATGGAAAAACGCCA
GCAACGCGGCCTTTTTACGGTTCCTGGCCTTTTGCTGGCCTTTTGCTCACATGTTCTTTCCTGCGTTATC
CCCTGATTCTGTGGATAACCGTATTACCGCCTTTGAGTGAGCTGATACCGCTCGCCGCAGCCGAACGACC
GAGCGCAGCGAGTCAGTGAGCGAGGAAGCGGAAGAGCGCCTGATGCGGTATTTTCTCCTTACGCATCTGT
GCGGTATTTCACACCGCAATGGTGCACTCTCAGTACAATCTGCTCTGATGCCGCATAGTTAAGCCAGTAT
ACACTCCGCTATCGCTACGTGACTGGGTCATGGCTGCGCCCCGACACCCGCCAACACCCGCTGACGCGCC
CTGACGGGCTTGTCTGCTCCCGGCATCCGCTTACAGACAAGCTGTGACCGTCTCCGGGAGCTGCATGTGT
CAGAGGTTTTCACCGTCATCACCGAAACGCGCGAGGCAGCTGCGGTAAAGCTCATCAGCGTGGTCGTGAA
GCGATTCACAGATGTCTGCCTGTTCATCCGCGTCCAGCTCGTTGAGTTTCTCCAGAAGCGTTAATGTCTG
GCTTCTGATAAAGCGGGCCATGTTAAGGGCGGTTTTTTCCTGTTTGGTCACTGATGCCTCCGTGTAAGGG
GGATTTCTGTTCATGGGGGTAATGATACCGATGAAACGAGAGAGGATGCTCACGATACGGGTTACTGATG
ATGAACATGCCCGGTTACTGGAACGTTGTGAGGGTAAACAACTGGCGGTATGGATGCGGCGGGACCAGAG
AAAAATCACTCAGGGTCAATGCCAGCGCTTCGTTAATACAGATGTAGGTGTTCCACAGGGTAGCCAGCAG
CATCCTGCGATGCAGATCCGGAACATAATGGTGCAGGGCGCTGACTTCCGCGTTTCCAGACTTTACGAAA
CACGGAAACCGAAGACCATTCATGTTGTTGCTCAGGTCGCAGACGTTTTGCAGCAGCAGTCGCTTCACGT
TCGCTCGCGTATCGGTGATTCATTCTGCTAACCAGTAAGGCAACCCCGCCAGCCTAGCCGGGTCCTCAAC
GACAGGAGCACGATCATGCGCACCCGTGGGGCCGCCATGCCGGCGATAATGGCCTGCTTCTCGCCGAAAC
GTTTGGTGGCGGGACCAGTGACGAAGGCTTGAGCGAGGGCGTGCAAGATTCCGAATACCGCAAGCGACAG
GCCGATCATCGTCGCGCTCCAGCGAAAGCGGTCCTCGCCGAAAATGACCCAGAGCGCTGCCGGCACCTGT
CCTACGAGTTGCATGATAAAGAAGACAGTCATAAGTGCGGCGACGATAGTCATGCCCCGCGCCCACCGGA
AGGAGCTGACTGGGTTGAAGGCTCTCAAGGGCATCGGTCGAGATCCCGGTGCCTAATGAGTGAGCTAACT
TACATTAATTGCGTTGCGCTCACTGCCCGCTTTCCAGTCGGGAAACCTGTCGTGCCAGCTGCATTAATGA
ATCGGCCAACGCGCGGGGAGAGGCGGTTTGCGTATTGGGCGCCAGGGTGGTTTTTCTTTTCACCAGTGAG
ACGGGCAACAGCTGATTGCCCTTCACCGCCTGGCCCTGAGAGAGTTGCAGCAAGCGGTCCACGCTGGTTT
GCCCCAGCAGGCGAAAATCCTGTTTGATGGTGGTTAACGGCGGGATATAACATGAGCTGTCTTCGGTATC
GTCGTATCCCACTACCGAGATATCCGCACCAACGCGCAGCCCGGACTCGGTAATGGCGCGCATTGCGCCC
AGCGCCATCTGATCGTTGGCAACCAGCATCGCAGTGGGAACGATGCCCTCATTCAGCATTTGCATGGTTT
GTTGAAAACCGGACATGGCACTCCAGTCGCCTTCCCGTTCCGCTATCGGCTGAATTTGATTGCGAGTGAG
ATATTTATGCCAGCCAGCCAGACGCAGACGCGCCGAGACAGAACTTAATGGGCCCGCTAACAGCGCGATT
TGCTGGTGACCCAATGCGACCAGATGCTCCACGCCCAGTCGCGTACCGTCTTCATGGGAGAAAATAATAC
TGTTGATGGGTGTCTGGTCAGAGACATCAAGAAATAACGCCGGAACATTAGTGCAGGCAGCTTCCACAGC
AATGGCATCCTGGTCATCCAGCGGATAGTTAATGATCAGCCCACTGACGCGTTGCGCGAGAAGATTGTGC
ACCGCCGCTTTACAGGCTTCGACGCCGCTTCGTTCTACCATCGACACCACCACGCTGGCACCCAGTTGAT
CGGCGCGAGATTTAATCGCCGCGACAATTTGCGACGGCGCGTGCAGGGCCAGACTGGAGGTGGCAACGCC
AATCAGCAACGACTGTTTGCCCGCCAGTTGTTGTGCCACGCGGTTGGGAATGTAATTCAGCTCCGCCATC
GCCGCTTCCACTTTTTCCCGCGTTTTCGCAGAAACGTGGCTGGCCTGGTTCACCACGCGGGAAACGGTCT
GATAAGAGACACCGGCATACTCTGCGACATCGTATAACGTTACTGGTTTCACATTCACCACCCTGAATTG
ACTCTCTTCCGGGCGCTATCATGCCATACCGCGAAAGGTTTTGCGCCATTCGATGGTGTCCGGGATCTCG
ACGCTCTCCCTTATGCGACTCCTGCATTAGGAAGCAGCCCAGTAGTAGGTTGAGGCCGTTGAGCACCGCC
GCCGCAAGGAATGGTGCATGCAAGGAGATGGCGCCCAACAGTCCCCCGGCCACGGGGCCTGCCACCATAC
CCACGCCGAAACAAGCGCTCATGAGCCCGAAGTGGCGAGCCCGATCTTCCCCATCGGTGATGTCGGCGAT
ATAGGCGCCAGCAACCGCACCTGTGGCGCCGGTGATGCCGGCCACGATGCGTCCGGCGTAGAGGATCGAG
ATCTCGATCCCGCGAAATTAATACGACTCACTATAGGGGAATTGTGAGCGGATAACAATTCCCCTCTAGA
AATAATTTTGTTTAACTTTAAGAAGGAGATATACCATGGGCAGCAGCCATCATCATCATCATCACAGCAG
CGGCCTGGTGCCGCGCGGCAGCCATATGGCTAGCATGACTGGTGGACAGCAAATGGGTGCGGGATCCATG
AGCACCGTGGCGAACATTGCGCCGGTGTTTACCGGCGATTGCAAAACCATTCCGACCCCGGAAGAATGCG
CGACCTTTCTGTATAAAGTGGTGAACAGCGGCGGCTGGGAAAAATGCTGGGTGGAAGAAGTGATTCCGTG
GGATCTGGGCGTGCCGACCCCGCTGGTGCTGCATCTGGTGAAAAACAACGCGCTGCCGAACGGCAAAGGC
CTGGTGCCGGGCTGCGGCGGCGGCTATGATGTGGTGGCGATGGCGAACCCGGAACGCTTTATGGTGGGCC
TGGATATTAGCGAAAACGCGCTGAAAAAAGCGCGCGAAACCTTTAGCACCATGCCGTAATGATTTACGGC
TAGCTCAGTCATAGGTATAGTGCTAGCAGGAGGTGTACTAGTTGAGCCATATTCAACGGGAAACGTCTTG
CTCTAGGCCGCGATTAAATTCCAACATGGATGCTGATTTATATGGGTATAAATGGGCTCGCGATAATGTC
GGGCAATCAGGTGCGACAATCTATCGATTGTATGGGAAGCCCGATGCGCCAGAGTTGTTTCTGAAACATG
GCAAAGGTAGCGTTGCCAATGATGTTACAGATGAGATGGTCAGACTAAACTGGCTGACGGAATTTATGCC
TCTTCCGACCATCAAGCATTTTATCCGTACTCCTGATGATGCATGGTTACTCACCACTGCGATCCCCGGG
AAAACAGCATTCCAGGTATTAGAAGAATATCCTGATTCAGGTGAAAATATTGTTGATGCGCTGGCAGTGT
TCCTGCGCCGGTTGCATTCGATTCCTGTTTGTAATTGTCCTTTTAACAGCGATCGCGTATTTCGTCTCGC
TCAGGCGCAATCACGAATGAATAACGGTTTGGTTGATGCGAGTGATTTTGATGACGAGCGTAATGGCTGG
CCTGTTGAACAAGTCTGGAAAGAAATGCATAAACTTTTGCCATTCTCACCGGATTCAGTCGTCACTCATG
GTGATTTCTCACTTGATAACCTTATTTTTGACGAGGGGAAATTAATAGGTTGTATTGATGTTGGACGAGT
CGGAATCGCAGACCGATACCAGGATCTTGCCATCCTATGGAACTGCCTCGGTGAGTTTTCTCCTTCATTA
CAGAAACGGCTTTTTCAAAAATATGGTATTGATAATCCTGATATGAATAAATTGCAGTTTCATTTGATGC
TCGATGAGTTTTTCTAACTGCAGT
